Addgene plasmid #100090: DNMT3A-dCas9
Purpose: DNMT3A fused to N-terminus of dCas9; pCDNA3 vector backbone, mammalian expression
Depositing lab: David Segal. Depositing organization: University of California, Davis. Publication: dCas9-based epigenome editing suggests acquisition of histone methylation is not sufficient for target gene repression. O'Geen H, Ren C, Nicolet CM, Perez AA, Halmai J, Le VM, Mackay JP, Farnham PJ, Segal DJ. Nucleic Acids Res. 2017 Sep 29;45(17):9901-9916. doi: 10.1093/nar/gkx578. PubMed 28973434.
Backbone
  Vector backbone: pcDNA3.3-TOPO
  Backbone manufacturer: ThermoFisher
  Backbone size w/o insert (bp): 5407
  Total vector size (bp): 10864
  Vector type: Mammalian Expression, CRISPR
  Selectable markers: Neomycin (select with G418)
Growth in bacteria
  Bacterial resistance: Ampicillin, 100 μg/mL
  Growth temperature: 37°C
  Growth strain: DH5alpha
  Copy number: High Copy
Gene/Insert
  Gene/Insert name: DNMT3A
  Species: H. sapiens (human)
  Mutation: includes aa 602-912
  GenBank ID: NP_072046.2
  Entrez Gene: DNMT3A (a.k.a. DNMT3A2, HESJAS, M.HsaIIIA, TBRS)
  Promoter: CMV
  Tag / fusion protein: 3XFLag-NLS-DNMT3A-dCas9-NLS
  Cloning method: Gibson Cloning
  Sequencing primers: 5′ CMV-F; 3′ polyA TK-R
Terms and licenses: Academic/Nonprofit Terms; Industry Terms: Not Available to Industry
How to cite: DNMT3A-dCas9 was a gift from David Segal (Addgene plasmid # 100090 ; http://n2t.net/addgene:100090 ; RRID:Addgene_100090)
