[The description below was written by a language model from this plasmid's Addgene catalogue record and pLannotate feature annotations shown in this document.]
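Description:
DNMT3A-dCas9 is a 10,864 bp mammalian expression plasmid for CRISPR-based epigenome editing, built by Gibson cloning in the pcDNA3.3-TOPO backbone. It is maintained in E. coli through a high-copy ColE1/pUC-type origin and an ampicillin resistance gene (β-lactamase with its own promoter). It also carries an f1 phage origin and short leftover lac promoter/operator, lacI and bom fragments from the backbone. For selection in mammalian cells, an SV40 enhancer/early promoter drives the neomycin phosphotransferase gene, terminated by an SV40 poly(A) signal, which allows G418 selection. A short ble fragment annotated just downstream of neo appears to be a remnant rather than a functional marker.

The payload is a single fusion open reading frame under the human CMV immediate-early enhancer and promoter, terminated by the HSV thymidine kinase poly(A) signal. According to the catalogue entry, the encoded protein is arranged as 3xFLAG–NLS–DNMT3A–dCas9–NLS. The DNMT3A portion comprises residues 602–912 of the human enzyme, which is the catalytic domain of this de novo DNA methyltransferase, and it sits at the N-terminus of Streptococcus pyogenes Cas9. The feature table labels the nuclease simply as Cas9, but the record describes it as the catalytically dead form. The table annotates the C-terminal nucleoplasmin bipartite NLS but not the N-terminal FLAG tags and NLS, which presumably lie between the promoter and the DNMT3A domain. No guide RNA cassette is annotated, so a guide would need to be supplied separately. With a guide, the fusion is meant to direct DNA methyltransferase activity to chosen genomic loci, and the associated study used dCas9 effectors to examine how targeted epigenetic marks relate to gene repression.
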