Features (pLannotate 1.2.2; 19 found; start..end, strand, type, name):
      1..380     +  enhancer       CMV enhancer: human cytomegalovirus immediate early enhancer
    381..584     +  promoter       CMV promoter: human cytomegalovirus (CMV) immediate early promoter
    843..1775    +  CDS            DNMT3A catalytic domain: catalytic domain of DNA methyltransferase 3A
   1836..5939    +  CDS            Cas9: Cas9 (Csn1) endonuclease from the Streptococcus pyogenes Type II CRISPR/Cas system generates RNA-guided double strand breaks in DNA
   6015..6062    +  CDS            nucleoplasmin NLS: bipartite nuclear localization signal from nucleoplasmin
   6245..6293    +  polyA_signal   HSV TK poly(A) signal: herpes simplex virus thymidine kinase polyadenylation signal (Cole and Stacy, 1985)
   6495..6923    +  rep_origin     f1 ori (sequence partly withheld): f1 bacteriophage origin of replication; arrow indicates direction of (+) strand synthesis
   6937..7266    +  promoter       SV40 promoter: SV40 enhancer and early promoter
   7333..8124    +  CDS            neo: KKA2_KLEPN - Also known as kan, nptII. Experimental evidence at protein level: Swiss-Prot protein existence level 1. Resistance to kanamycin, neomycin, paromomycin, ribostamycin, butirosin and gentamicin B. From Klebsiella pneumoniae.
   8150..8308    +  CDS            ble (fragment): BLE_KLEPN - Experimental evidence at protein level: Swiss-Prot protein existence level 1. Binding protein with a strong affinity to the bleomycin family of antibiotics. Binds to CL990; an antimitotic-antibiotic compound. From Klebsiella pneumoniae.
   8303..8424    +  polyA_signal   SV40 poly(A) signal: SV40 polyadenylation signal
   8495..8517    -  protein_bind   lac operator (fragment): The lac repressor binds to the lac operator to inhibit transcription in E. coli. This inhibition can be relieved by adding lactose or isopropyl-β-D-thiogalactopyranoside (IPTG). lac repressor encoded by lacI
   8521..8551    -  promoter       lac promoter: promoter for the E. coli lac operon
   8566..8587    -  protein_bind   CAP binding site: CAP binding activates transcription in the presence of cAMP. E. coli catabolite activator protein
   8600..8692    -  CDS            lacI (fragment): lac repressor; lacI; The lac repressor binds to the lac operator to inhibit transcription in E. coli. This inhibition can be relieved by adding lactose or isopropyl-β-D-thiogalactopyranoside (IPTG).
   8875..9463    -  rep_origin     ori: high-copy-number ColE1/pMB1/pBR322/pUC origin of replication
   9634..10494   -  CDS            AmpR: β-lactamase; bla; confers resistance to ampicillin, carbenicillin, and related antibiotics
  10495..10599   -  promoter       AmpR promoter: bla
  10658..10710   -  misc_feature   bom (fragment): basis of mobility region from pBR322
>Addgene plasmid #100090 | DNMT3A-dCas9 | addgene full sequence | sequence record 197562 | Addgene NGS Result
GACATTGATTATTGACTAGTTATTAATAGTAATCAATTACGGGGTCATTAGTTCATAGCCCATATATGGA
GTTCCGCGTTACATAACTTACGGTAAATGGCCCGCCTGGCTGACCGCCCAACGACCCCCGCCCATTGACG
TCAATAATGACGTATGTTCCCATAGTAACGCCAATAGGGACTTTCCATTGACGTCAATGGGTGGAGTATT
TACGGTAAACTGCCCACTTGGCAGTACATCAAGTGTATCATATGCCAAGTACGCCCCCTATTGACGTCAA
TGACGGTAAATGGCCCGCCTGGCATTATGCCCAGTACATGACCTTATGGGACTTTCCTACTTGGCAGTAC
ATCTACGTATTAGTCATCGCTATTACCATGGTGATGCGGTTTTGGCAGTACATCAATGGGCGTGGATAGC
GGTTTGACTCACGGGGATTTCCAAGTCTCCACCCCATTGACGTCAATGGGAGTTTGTTTTGGCACCAAAA
TCAACGGGACTTTCCAAAATGTCGTAACAACTCCGCCCCATTGACGCAAATGGGCGGTAGGCGTGTACGG
TGGGAGGTCTATATAAGCAGAGCTCGTTTAGTGAACCGTCAGATCGCCTGGAGACGCCATCCACGCTGTT
TTGACCTCCATAGAAGACACCGGGACCGATCCAGCCTCCGGACTCTAGAGGATCGAACCCTTGCCACCAT
GCCCAAGAAGAAGAGGAAGGTGGGAGGCTCCGGAGGAAGCGACTATAAGGACCACGACGGAGACTACAAG
GATCATGATATTGATTACAAAGACGATGACGATAAGGGTGGCGGGTCCGGCGGTGGATCCGGTACCCGCG
CCCCCTCCCGGCTCCAGATGTTCTTCGCTAATAACCACGACCAGGAATTTGACCCTCCAAAGGTTTACCC
ACCTGTCCCAGCTGAGAAGAGGAAGCCCATCCGGGTGCTGTCTCTCTTTGATGGAATCGCTACAGGGCTC
CTGGTGCTGAAGGACTTGGGCATTCAGGTGGACCGCTACATTGCCTCGGAGGTGTGTGAGGACTCCATCA
CGGTGGGCATGGTGCGGCACCAGGGGAAGATCATGTACGTCGGGGACGTCCGCAGCGTCACACAGAAGCA
TATCCAGGAGTGGGGCCCATTCGATCTGGTGATTGGGGGCAGTCCCTGCAATGACCTCTCCATCGTCAAC
CCTGCTCGCAAGGGCCTCTACGAGGGCACTGGCCGGCTCTTCTTTGAGTTCTACCGCCTCCTGCATGATG
CGCGGCCCAAGGAGGGAGATGATCGCCCCTTCTTCTGGCTCTTTGAGAATGTGGTGGCCATGGGCGTTAG
TGACAAGAGGGACATCTCGCGATTTCTCGAGTCCAACCCTGTGATGATTGATGCCAAAGAAGTGTCAGCT
GCACACAGGGCCCGCTACTTCTGGGGTAACCTTCCCGGTATGAACAGGCCGTTGGCATCCACTGTGAATG
ATAAGCTGGAGCTGCAGGAGTGTCTGGAGCATGGCAGGATAGCCAAGTTCAGCAAAGTGAGGACCATTAC
TACGAGGTCAAACTCCATAAAGCAGGGCAAAGACCAGCATTTTCCTGTCTTCATGAATGAGAAAGAGGAC
ATCTTATGGTGCACTGAAATGGAAAGGGTATTTGGTTTCCCAGTCCACTATACTGACGTCTCCAACATGA
GCCGCTTGGCGAGGCAGAGACTGCTGGGCCGGTCATGGAGCGTGCCAGTCATCCGCCACCTCTTCGCTCC
GCTGAAGGAGTATTTTGCGTGTGTGAGTACCGGAGGGAGTGGTGGAAGCGGCGGTTCTGGTGGCTCAGGC
GGCAGCGGCCGGCCAATGGACAAGAAGTACTCCATTGGGCTCGCTATCGGCACAAACAGCGTCGGCTGGG
CCGTCATTACGGACGAGTACAAGGTGCCGAGCAAAAAATTCAAAGTTCTGGGCAATACCGATCGCCACAG
CATAAAGAAGAACCTCATTGGCGCCCTCCTGTTCGACTCCGGGGAGACGGCCGAAGCCACGCGGCTCAAA
AGAACAGCACGGCGCAGATATACCCGCAGAAAGAATCGGATCTGCTACCTGCAGGAGATCTTTAGTAATG
AGATGGCTAAGGTGGATGACTCTTTCTTCCATAGGCTGGAGGAGTCCTTTTTGGTGGAGGAGGATAAAAA
GCACGAGCGCCACCCAATCTTTGGCAATATCGTGGACGAGGTGGCGTACCATGAAAAGTACCCAACCATA
TATCATCTGAGGAAGAAGCTTGTAGACAGTACTGATAAGGCTGACTTGCGGTTGATCTATCTCGCGCTGG
CGCATATGATCAAATTTCGGGGACACTTCCTCATCGAGGGGGACCTGAACCCAGACAACAGCGATGTCGA
CAAACTCTTTATCCAACTGGTTCAGACTTACAATCAGCTTTTCGAAGAGAACCCGATCAACGCATCCGGA
GTTGACGCCAAAGCAATCCTGAGCGCTAGGCTGTCCAAATCCCGGCGGCTCGAAAACCTCATCGCACAGC
TCCCTGGGGAGAAGAAGAACGGCCTGTTTGGTAATCTTATCGCCCTGTCACTCGGGCTGACCCCCAACTT
TAAATCTAACTTCGACCTGGCCGAAGATGCCAAGCTTCAACTGAGCAAAGACACCTACGATGATGATCTC
GACAATCTGCTGGCCCAGATCGGCGACCAGTACGCAGACCTTTTTTTGGCGGCAAAGAACCTGTCAGACG
CCATTCTGCTGAGTGATATTCTGCGAGTGAACACGGAGATCACCAAAGCTCCGCTGAGCGCTAGTATGAT
CAAGCGCTATGATGAGCACCACCAAGACTTGACTTTGCTGAAGGCCCTTGTCAGACAGCAACTGCCTGAG
AAGTACAAGGAAATTTTCTTCGATCAGTCTAAAAATGGCTACGCCGGATACATTGACGGCGGAGCAAGCC
AGGAGGAATTTTACAAATTTATTAAGCCCATCTTGGAAAAAATGGACGGCACCGAGGAGCTGCTGGTAAA
GCTTAACAGAGAAGATCTGTTGCGCAAACAGCGCACTTTCGACAATGGAAGCATCCCCCACCAGATTCAC
CTGGGCGAACTGCACGCTATCCTCAGGCGGCAAGAGGATTTCTACCCCTTTTTGAAAGATAACAGGGAAA
AGATTGAGAAAATCCTCACATTTCGGATACCCTACTATGTAGGCCCCCTCGCCCGGGGAAATTCCAGATT
CGCGTGGATGACTCGCAAATCAGAAGAGACCATCACTCCCTGGAACTTCGAGGAAGTCGTGGATAAGGGG
GCCTCTGCCCAGTCCTTCATCGAAAGGATGACTAACTTTGATAAAAATCTGCCTAACGAAAAGGTGCTTC
CTAAACACTCTCTGCTGTACGAGTACTTCACAGTTTATAACGAGCTCACCAAGGTCAAATACGTCACAGA
AGGGATGAGAAAGCCAGCATTCCTGTCTGGAGAGCAGAAGAAAGCTATCGTGGACCTCCTCTTCAAGACG
AACCGGAAAGTTACCGTGAAACAGCTCAAAGAAGACTATTTCAAAAAGATTGAATGTTTCGACTCTGTTG
AAATCAGCGGAGTGGAGGATCGCTTCAACGCATCCCTGGGAACGTATCACGATCTCCTGAAAATCATTAA
AGACAAGGACTTCCTGGACAATGAGGAGAACGAGGACATTCTTGAGGACATTGTCCTCACCCTTACGTTG
TTTGAAGATAGGGAGATGATTGAAGAACGCTTGAAAACTTACGCTCATCTCTTCGACGACAAAGTCATGA
AACAGCTCAAGAGGCGCCGATATACAGGATGGGGGCGGCTGTCAAGAAAACTGATCAATGGGATCCGAGA
CAAGCAGAGTGGAAAGACAATCCTGGATTTTCTTAAGTCCGATGGATTTGCCAACAGGAACTTCATGCAG
TTGATCCATGATGACTCTCTCACCTTTAAGGAGGACATCCAGAAAGCACAAGTTTCTGGCCAGGGGGACA
GTCTTCACGAGCACATCGCTAATCTTGCAGGTAGCCCAGCTATCAAAAAGGGAATACTGCAGACCGTTAA
GGTCGTGGATGAACTCGTCAAAGTAATGGGAAGGCATAAGCCCGAGAATATCGTTATCGAGATGGCCCGA
GAGAACCAAACTACCCAGAAGGGACAGAAGAACAGTAGGGAAAGGATGAAGAGGATTGAAGAGGGTATAA
AAGAACTGGGGTCCCAAATCCTTAAGGAACACCCAGTTGAAAACACCCAGCTTCAGAATGAGAAGCTCTA
CCTGTACTACCTGCAGAACGGCAGGGACATGTACGTGGATCAGGAACTGGACATCAATCGGCTCTCCGAC
TACGACGTGGATGCTATCGTGCCCCAGTCTTTTCTCAAAGATGATTCTATTGATAATAAAGTGTTGACAA
GATCCGATAAAAATAGAGGGAAGAGTGATAACGTCCCCTCAGAAGAAGTTGTCAAGAAAATGAAAAATTA
TTGGCGGCAGCTGCTGAACGCCAAACTGATCACACAACGGAAGTTCGATAATCTGACTAAGGCTGAACGA
GGTGGCCTGTCTGAGTTGGATAAAGCCGGCTTCATCAAAAGGCAGCTTGTTGAGACACGCCAGATCACCA
AGCACGTGGCCCAAATTCTCGATTCACGCATGAACACCAAGTACGATGAAAATGACAAACTGATTCGAGA
GGTGAAAGTTATTACTCTGAAGTCTAAGCTGGTCTCAGATTTCAGAAAGGACTTTCAGTTTTATAAGGTG
AGAGAGATCAACAATTACCACCATGCGCATGATGCCTACCTGAATGCAGTGGTAGGCACTGCACTTATCA
AAAAATATCCCAAGCTTGAATCTGAATTTGTTTACGGAGACTATAAAGTGTACGATGTTAGGAAAATGAT
CGCAAAGTCTGAGCAGGAAATAGGCAAGGCCACCGCTAAGTACTTCTTTTACAGCAATATTATGAATTTT
TTCAAGACCGAGATTACACTGGCCAATGGAGAGATTCGGAAGCGACCACTTATCGAAACAAACGGAGAAA
CAGGAGAAATCGTGTGGGACAAGGGTAGGGATTTCGCGACAGTCCGGAAGGTCCTGTCCATGCCGCAGGT
GAACATCGTTAAAAAGACCGAAGTACAGACCGGAGGCTTCTCCAAGGAAAGTATCCTCCCGAAAAGGAAC
AGCGACAAGCTGATCGCACGCAAAAAAGATTGGGACCCCAAGAAATACGGCGGATTCGATTCTCCTACAG
TCGCTTACAGTGTACTGGTTGTGGCCAAAGTGGAGAAAGGGAAGTCTAAAAAACTCAAAAGCGTCAAGGA
ACTGCTGGGCATCACAATCATGGAGCGATCAAGCTTCGAAAAAAACCCCATCGACTTTCTCGAGGCGAAA
GGATATAAAGAGGTCAAAAAAGACCTCATCATTAAGCTTCCCAAGTACTCTCTCTTTGAGCTTGAAAACG
GCCGGAAACGAATGCTCGCTAGTGCGGGCGAGCTGCAGAAAGGTAACGAGCTGGCACTGCCCTCTAAATA
CGTTAATTTCTTGTATCTGGCCAGCCACTATGAAAAGCTCAAAGGGTCTCCCGAAGATAATGAGCAGAAG
CAGCTGTTCGTGGAACAACACAAACACTACCTTGATGAGATCATCGAGCAAATAAGCGAATTCTCCAAAA
GAGTGATCCTCGCCGACGCTAACCTCGATAAGGTGCTTTCTGCTTACAATAAGCACAGGGATAAGCCCAT
CAGGGAGCAGGCAGAAAACATTATCCACTTGTTTACTCTGACCAACTTGGGCGCGCCTGCAGCCTTCAAG
TACTTCGACACCACCATAGACAGAAAGCGGTACACCTCTACAAAGGAGGTCCTGGACGCCACACTGATTC
ATCAGTCAATTACGGGGCTCTATGAAACAAGAATCGACCTCTCTCAGCTCGGTGGAGACGGTGGTAGTGG
AGGTTCAGGAGGATCCGGGGGGAGCGGAGGGAGCGCTAGCGGTGGAGGCTCCGGAGGTGGATCTAAAAGG
CCGGCGGCCACGAAAAAGGCCGGTCAGGCAAAAAAGAAAAAGGGTGGTAGTGGAAGCGGAGCTACTAACT
TCAGCCTGCTGAAGCAGGCTGGAGACGTGGAGGAGAACCCTGGACCTGCGGCCGCATGAAAGGGTTCGAT
CCCTACCGGTTAGTAATGAGTTTAAACGGGGGAGGCTAACTGAAACACGGAAGGAGACAATACCGGAAGG
AACCCGCGCTATGACGGCAATAAAAAGACAGAATAAAACGCACGGGTGTTGGGTCGTTTGTTCATAAACG
CGGGGTTCGGTCCCAGGGCTGGCACTCTGTCGATACCCCACCGAGACCCCATTGGGGCCAATACGCCCGC
GTTTCTTCCTTTTCCCCACCCCACCCCCCAAGTTCGGGTGAAGGCCCAGGGCTCGCAGCCAACGTCGGGG
CGGCAGGCCCTGCCATAGCAGATCTGCGCAGCTGGGGCTCTAGGGGGTATCCCC
[124 nt withheld, positions 6495-6618]
C
[91 nt withheld, positions 6620-6710]
A
[49 nt withheld, positions 6712-6760]
CCTTTGACGTTGGAGTCCACGTTCTTT
[37 nt withheld, positions 6788-6824]
ACCCTATCTCGGTCTATTCTTTTGATTTATAAGGGATTTTGCCGATTTCGGCCTATTGGTTAAAAAATGA
GCTGATTTAACAAAAATTTAACGCGAATTAATTCTGTGGAATGTGTGTCAGTTAGGGTGTGGAAAGTCCC
CAGGCTCCCCAGCAGGCAGAAGTATGCAAAGCATGCATCTCAATTAGTCAGCAACCAGGTGTGGAAAGTC
CCCAGGCTCCCCAGCAGGCAGAAGTATGCAAAGCATGCATCTCAATTAGTCAGCAACCATAGTCCCGCCC
CTAACTCCGCCCATCCCGCCCCTAACTCCGCCCAGTTCCGCCCATTCTCCGCCCCATGGCTGACTAATTT
TTTTTATTTATGCAGAGGCCGAGGCCGCCTCTGCCTCTGAGCTATTCCAGAAGTAGTGAGGAGGCTTTTT
TGGAGGCCTAGGCTTTTGCAAAAAGCTCCCGGGAGCTTGTATATCCATTTTCGGATCTGATCAAGAGACA
GGATGAGGATCGTTTCGCATGATTGAACAAGATGGATTGCACGCAGGTTCTCCGGCCGCTTGGGTGGAGA
GGCTATTCGGCTATGACTGGGCACAACAGACAATCGGCTGCTCTGATGCCGCCGTGTTCCGGCTGTCAGC
GCAGGGGCGCCCGGTTCTTTTTGTCAAGACCGACCTGTCCGGTGCCCTGAATGAACTGCAGGACGAGGCA
GCGCGGCTATCGTGGCTGGCCACGACGGGCGTTCCTTGCGCAGCTGTGCTCGACGTTGTCACTGAAGCGG
GAAGGGACTGGCTGCTATTGGGCGAAGTGCCGGGGCAGGATCTCCTGTCATCTCACCTTGCTCCTGCCGA
GAAAGTATCCATCATGGCTGATGCAATGCGGCGGCTGCATACGCTTGATCCGGCTACCTGCCCATTCGAC
CACCAAGCGAAACATCGCATCGAGCGAGCACGTACTCGGATGGAAGCCGGTCTTGTCGATCAGGATGATC
TGGACGAAGAGCATCAGGGGCTCGCGCCAGCCGAACTGTTCGCCAGGCTCAAGGCGCGCATGCCCGACGG
CGAGGATCTCGTCGTGACCCATGGCGATGCCTGCTTGCCGAATATCATGGTGGAAAATGGCCGCTTTTCT
GGATTCATCGACTGTGGCCGGCTGGGTGTGGCGGACCGCTATCAGGACATAGCGTTGGCTACCCGTGATA
TTGCTGAAGAGCTTGGCGGCGAATGGGCTGACCGCTTCCTCGTGCTTTACGGTATCGCCGCTCCCGATTC
GCAGCGCATCGCCTTCTATCGCCTTCTTGACGAGTTCTTCTGAGCGGGACTCTGGGGTTCGCGAAATGAC
CGACCAAGCGACGCCCAACCTGCCATCACGAGATTTCGATTCCACCGCCGCCTTCTATGAAAGGTTGGGC
TTCGGAATCGTTTTCCGGGACGCCGGCTGGATGATCCTCCAGCGCGGGGATCTCATGCTGGAGTTCTTCG
CCCACCCCAACTTGTTTATTGCAGCTTATAATGGTTACAAATAAAGCAATAGCATCACAAATTTCACAAA
TAAAGCATTTTTTTCACTGCATTCTAGTTGTGGTTTGTCCAAACTCATCAATGTATCTTATCATGTCTGT
ATACCGTCGACCTCTAGCTAGAGCTTGGCGTAATCATGGTCATAGCTGTTTCCTGTGTGAAATTGTTATC
CGCTCACAATTCCACACAACATACGAGCCGGAAGCATAAAGTGTAAAGCCTGGGGTGCCTAATGAGTGAG
CTAACTCACATTAATTGCGTTGCGCTCACTGCCCGCTTTCCAGTCGGGAAACCTGTCGTGCCAGCTGCAT
TAATGAATCGGCCAACGCGCGGGGAGAGGCGGTTTGCGTATTGGGCGCTCTTCCGCTTCCTCGCTCACTG
ACTCGCTGCGCTCGGTCGTTCGGCTGCGGCGAGCGGTATCAGCTCACTCAAAGGCGGTAATACGGTTATC
CACAGAATCAGGGGATAACGCAGGAAAGAACATGTGAGCAAAAGGCCAGCAAAAGGCCAGGAACCGTAAA
AAGGCCGCGTTGCTGGCGTTTTTCCATAGGCTCCGCCCCCCTGACGAGCATCACAAAAATCGACGCTCAA
GTCAGAGGTGGCGAAACCCGACAGGACTATAAAGATACCAGGCGTTTCCCCCTGGAAGCTCCCTCGTGCG
CTCTCCTGTTCCGACCCTGCCGCTTACCGGATACCTGTCCGCCTTTCTCCCTTCGGGAAGCGTGGCGCTT
TCTCATAGCTCACGCTGTAGGTATCTCAGTTCGGTGTAGGTCGTTCGCTCCAAGCTGGGCTGTGTGCACG
AACCCCCCGTTCAGCCCGACCGCTGCGCCTTATCCGGTAACTATCGTCTTGAGTCCAACCCGGTAAGACA
CGACTTATCGCCACTGGCAGCAGCCACTGGTAACAGGATTAGCAGAGCGAGGTATGTAGGCGGTGCTACA
GAGTTCTTGAAGTGGTGGCCTAACTACGGCTACACTAGAAGAACAGTATTTGGTATCTGCGCTCTGCTGA
AGCCAGTTACCTTCGGAAAAAGAGTTGGTAGCTCTTGATCCGGCAAACAAACCACCGCTGGTAGCGGTGG
TTTTTTTGTTTGCAAGCAGCAGATTACGCGCAGAAAAAAAGGATCTCAAGAAGATCCTTTGATCTTTTCT
ACGGGGTCTGACGCTCAGTGGAACGAAAACTCACGTTAAGGGATTTTGGTCATGAGATTATCAAAAAGGA
TCTTCACCTAGATCCTTTTAAATTAAAAATGAAGTTTTAAATCAATCTAAAGTATATATGAGTAAACTTG
GTCTGACAGTTACCAATGCTTAATCAGTGAGGCACCTATCTCAGCGATCTGTCTATTTCGTTCATCCATA
GTTGCCTGACTCCCCGTCGTGTAGATAACTACGATACGGGAGGGCTTACCATCTGGCCCCAGTGCTGCAA
TGATACCGCGAGACCCACGCTCACCGGCTCCAGATTTATCAGCAATAAACCAGCCAGCCGGAAGGGCCGA
GCGCAGAAGTGGTCCTGCAACTTTATCCGCCTCCATCCAGTCTATTAATTGTTGCCGGGAAGCTAGAGTA
AGTAGTTCGCCAGTTAATAGTTTGCGCAACGTTGTTGCCATTGCTACAGGCATCGTGGTGTCACGCTCGT
CGTTTGGTATGGCTTCATTCAGCTCCGGTTCCCAACGATCAAGGCGAGTTACATGATCCCCCATGTTGTG
CAAAAAAGCGGTTAGCTCCTTCGGTCCTCCGATCGTTGTCAGAAGTAAGTTGGCCGCAGTGTTATCACTC
ATGGTTATGGCAGCACTGCATAATTCTCTTACTGTCATGCCATCCGTAAGATGCTTTTCTGTGACTGGTG
AGTACTCAACCAAGTCATTCTGAGAATAGTGTATGCGGCGACCGAGTTGCTCTTGCCCGGCGTCAATACG
GGATAATACCGCGCCACATAGCAGAACTTTAAAAGTGCTCATCATTGGAAAACGTTCTTCGGGGCGAAAA
CTCTCAAGGATCTTACCGCTGTTGAGATCCAGTTCGATGTAACCCACTCGTGCACCCAACTGATCTTCAG
CATCTTTTACTTTCACCAGCGTTTCTGGGTGAGCAAAAACAGGAAGGCAAAATGCCGCAAAAAAGGGAAT
AAGGGCGACACGGAAATGTTGAATACTCATACTCTTCCTTTTTCAATATTATTGAAGCATTTATCAGGGT
TATTGTCTCATGAGCGGATACATATTTGAATGTATTTAGAAAAATAAACAAATAGGGGTTCCGCGCACAT
TTCCCCGAAAAGTGCCACCTGACGTCGACGGATCGGGAGATCTCCCGATCCCCTATGGTGCACTCTCAGT
ACAATCTGCTCTGATGCCGCATAGTTAAGCCAGTATCTGCTCCCTGCTTGTGTGTTGGAGGTCGCTGAGT
AGTGCGCGAGCAAAATTTAAGCTACAACAAGGCAAGGCTTGACCGACAATTGCATGAAGAATCTGCTTAG
GGTTAGGCGTTTTGCGCTGCTTCGCGATGTACGGGCCAGATATACGCGTT
